Addgene plasmid #160571: pUPD2 sgRNAscaffold 2.1 scRNA (GB1437)
Purpose: Version of SgRNA scaffold with the sequence 2.1 of Ms2 aptamer in the 3' end.
Depositing lab: Diego Orzaez. Publication: Strong gene activation in plants with genome-wide specificity using a new orthogonal CRISPR/Cas9-based programmable transcriptional activator. Selma S, Bernabe-Orts JM, Vazquez-Vilar M, Diego-Martin B, Ajenjo M, Garcia-Carpintero V, Granell A, Orzaez D. Plant Biotechnol J. 2019 Sep;17(9):1703-1705. doi: 10.1111/pbi.13138. Epub 2019 May 23. PubMed 31034138.
Backbone
  Vector backbone: pUPD2
  Backbone manufacturer: self-made; derived from the BioBrick assembly plasmid pSB1C3
  Vector type: CRISPR
Growth in bacteria
  Bacterial resistance: Chloramphenicol, 25 μg/mL
  Growth temperature: 37°C
  Growth strain: DH5alpha
  Copy number: High Copy
Gene/Insert
  Gene/Insert name: sgRNAscaffold 2.1 scRNA
  Species: Unspecified
  Insert size (bp): 272
  Mutation: BsaI and BsmBI sites removed
  Cloning method: Restriction Enzyme; 5′ cloning site BsmBI (destroyed during cloning); 3′ cloning site BsmBI (destroyed during cloning)
  Sequencing primers: 5′ gctttcgctaaggatgatttctgg; 3′ cagggtggtgacaccttgcc
Terms and licenses: Academic/Nonprofit Terms; Industry Terms: Not Available to Industry
Depositor comments: Compatible with GoldenBraid; insert can be released with BsaI
How to cite: pUPD2 sgRNAscaffold 2.1 scRNA (GB1437) was a gift from Diego Orzaez (Addgene plasmid # 160571 ; http://n2t.net/addgene:160571 ; RRID:Addgene_160571)
