[The description below was written by a language model from this plasmid's Addgene catalogue record and pLannotate feature annotations shown in this document.]
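Description:
pUPD2 sgRNAscaffold 2.1 scRNA (GB1437) is a small (about 2.2 kb) GoldenBraid level-0 "part" plasmid that stores a modified CRISPR guide RNA scaffold as a reusable building block. It is not an expression construct in its own right. The backbone, pUPD2, is a domestication vector derived from the BioBrick assembly plasmid pSB1C3. It is propagated in E. coli at high copy from a ColE1/pUC-type origin and selected with chloramphenicol through a cat gene driven by its own promoter and followed by the lambda t0 terminator. The annotation also flags a short RSF-type origin fragment. BioBrick prefix and suffix remnants and bacterial terminators flank the cloning region and insulate the insert from read-through transcription.

The 272 bp insert contains the Streptococcus pyogenes Cas9 gRNA scaffold extended at its 3' end with the "2.1" version of the MS2 aptamer, which makes it a scaffold RNA (scRNA). MS2 aptamers are RNA hairpins bound by the MS2 coat protein, so a guide carrying them can recruit coat-protein fusions, such as transcriptional activation domains, to a Cas9-targeted locus. The feature table annotates only the core gRNA scaffold, not the aptamer extension. No promoter or protospacer is recorded in this plasmid; these would be supplied by other parts during assembly.

Internal BsaI and BsmBI sites were removed. The part was cloned through BsmBI sites that were destroyed in the process, and it can be released with BsaI for GoldenBraid assembly into guide RNA transcriptional units. The associated work concerns programmable CRISPR/Cas9-based gene activation in plants.
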