Features (pLannotate 1.2.2; 10 found; start..end, strand, type, name):
    737..831     -  terminator     lambda t0 terminator: transcription terminator from phage lambda
    855..1511    -  CDS            cat: CAT_ECOLX - Experimental evidence at protein level: Swiss-Prot protein existence level 1. This enzyme is an effector of chloramphenicol resistance in bacteria. From Escherichia coli. This protein is used as a marker in many commonly used cloning vectors, such as pACYC184.
   1512..1609    -  promoter       cat promoter: promoter of the E. coli cat gene encoding chloramphenicol acetyltransferase
   1695..1738    -  terminator     bacterial terminator: putative bacterial transcription terminator
   1741..1762    +  misc_feature   BioBrick prefix: BioBrick prefix for parts that do not start with "ATG"
   1778..1853    +  misc_RNA       gRNA scaffold: guide RNA scaffold for the Streptococcus pyogenes CRISPR/Cas9 system
   1938..1957    +  misc_feature   BioBrick suffix: universal suffix for all parts
   1958..2015    +  terminator     his operon terminator: This putative transcriptin terminator from the E. coli his operon has a 2-bp deletion introduced during synthesis. Its efficiency has not been determined.
   2034..2162    -  rep_origin     RSF ori (fragment): Plasmids containing the RSF 1030 origin of replication can be propagated in E. coli cells that contain additional plasmids with compatible origins.
   2210..554     -  rep_origin     ori (across the origin): high-copy-number ColE1/pMB1/pBR322/pUC origin of replication
>Addgene plasmid #160571 | pUPD2 sgRNAscaffold 2.1 scRNA (GB1437) | addgene full sequence | sequence record 319702 | Addgene NGS Result
AAAATCGACGCTCAAGTCAGAGGTGGCGAAACCCGACAGGACTATAAAGATACCAGGCGTTTCCCCCTGG
AAGCTCCCTCGTGCGCTCTCCTGTTCCGACCCTGCCGCTTACCGGATACCTGTCCGCCTTTCTCCCTTCG
GGAAGCGTGGCGCTTTCTCATAGCTCACGCTGTAGGTATCTCAGTTCGGTGTAGGTCGTTCGCTCCAAGC
TGGGCTGTGTGCACGAACCCCCCGTTCAGCCCGACCGCTGCGCCTTATCCGGTAACTATCGTCTTGAGTC
CAACCCGGTAAGACACGACTTATCGCCACTGGCAGCAGCCACTGGTAACAGGATTAGCAGAGCGAGGTAT
GTAGGCGGTGCTACAGAGTTCTTGAAGTGGTGGCCTAACTACGGCTACACTAGAAGAACAGTATTTGGTA
TCTGCGCTCTGCTGAAGCCAGTTACCTTCGGAAAAAGAGTTGGTAGCTCTTGATCCGGCAAACAAACCAC
CGCTGGTAGCGGTGGTTTTTTTGTTTGCAAGCAGCAGATTACGCGCAGAAAAAAAGGATCTCAAGAAGAT
CCTTTGATCTTTTCTACGGGGTCTGACGCTCAGTGGAACGAAAACTCACGTTAAGGGATTTTGGTCATGA
GATTATCAAAAAGGATCTTCACCTAGATCCTTTTAAATTAAAAATGAAGTTTTAAATCAATCTAAAGTAT
ATATGAGTAAACTTGGTCTGACAGCTCGAGGCTTGGATTCTCACCAATAAAAAACGCCCGGCGGCAACCG
AGCGTTCTGAACAAATCCAGATGGAGTTCTGAGGTCATTACTGGATCTATCAACAGGAGTCCAAGCGAGC
TCGATATCAAATTACGCCCCGCCCTGCCACTCGTCGCAGTACTGTTGTAATTCATTAAGCATTCTGCCGA
CATGGAAGCCATCACAAACGGCATGATGAACCTGAATCGCCAGCGGCATCAGCACCTTGTCGCCTTGCGT
ATAATATTTGCCCATGGTGAAAACGGGGGCGAAGAAGTTGTCCATATTGGCCACGTTTAAATCAAAACTG
GTGAAACTCACCCAGGGATTGGCTGATACGAAAAACATATTCTCAATAAACCCTTTAGGGAAATAGGCCA
GGTTTTCACCGTAACACGCCACATCTTGCGAATATATGTGTAGAAACTGCCGGAAATCGTCGTGGTATTC
ACTCCAGAGTGATGAAAACGTTTCAGTTTGCTCATGGAAAACGGTGTAACAAGGGTGAACACTATCCCAT
ATCACCAGCTCACCGTCTTTCATTGCCATACGAAATTCCGGATGAGCATTCATCAGGCGGGCAAGAATGT
GAATAAAGGCCGGATAAAACTTGTGCTTATTTTTCTTTACGGTCTTTAAAAAGGCCGTAATATCCAGCTG
AACGGTCTGGTTATAGGTACATTGAGCAACTGACTGAAATGCCTCAAAATGTTCTTTACGATGCCATTGG
GATATATCAACGGTGGTATATCCAGTGATTTTTTTCTCCATTTTAGCTTCCTTAGCTCCTGAAAATCTCG
ATAACTCAAAAAATACGCCCGGTAGTGATCTTATTTCATTATGGTGAAAGTTGGAACCTCTTACGTGCCC
GATCAACTCGAGTGCCACCTGACGTCTAAGAAACCATTATTATCATGACATTAACCTATAAAAATAGGCG
TATCACGAGGCAGAATTTCAGATAAAAAAAATCCTTAGCTTTCGCTAAGGATGATTTCTGGAATTCGCGG
CCGCTTCTAGAGCGATGAGTGGTCTCGGTTTTAGAGCTAGAAATAGCAAGTTAAAATAAGGCTAGTCCGT
TATCAACTTGAAAAAGTGGCACCGAGTCGGTGCGGGAGCACATGAGGAATCACCCATGTGCGACTCCCAC
AGTCACTGGGGAGTCTTCCCTTTTTTCGCTTGAGACCACTCATCGCGACTAGTAGCGGCCGCTGCAGTCC
GGCAAAAAAGGGCAAGGTGTCACCACCCTGCCCTTTTTCTTTAAAACCGAAAAGATTACTTCGCGTTATG
CAGGCTTCCTCGCTCACTGACTCGCTGCGCTCGGTCGTTCGGCTGCGGCGAGCGGTATCAGCTCACTCAA
AGGCGGTAATACGGTTATCCACAGAATCAGGGGATAACGCAGGAAAGAACATGTGAGCAAAAGGCCAGCA
AAAGGCCAGGAACCGTAAAAAGGCCGCGTTGCTGGCGTTTTTCCACAGGCTCCGCCCCCCTGACGAGCAT
CACA
